>Addgene plasmid #128659 | pLVX-Flag-Polß(V303R)-IRES-puro | addgene full sequence | sequence record 347976 | Addgene NGS Result
TGGAAGGGCTAATTCACTCCCAAAGAAGACAAGATATCCTTGATCTGTGGATCTACCACACACAAGGCTA
CTTCCCTGATTAGCAGAACTACACACCAGGGCCAGGGGTCAGATATCCACTGACCTTTGGATGGTGCTAC
AAGCTAGTACCAGTTGAGCCAGATAAGGTAGAAGAGGCCAATAAAGGAGAGAACACCAGCTTGTTACACC
CTGTGAGCCTGCATGGGATGGATGACCCGGAGAGAGAAGTGTTAGAGTGGAGGTTTGACAGCCGCCTAGC
ATTTCATCACGTGGCCCGAGAGCTGCATCCGGAGTACTTCAAGAACTGCTGATATCGAGCTTGCTACAAG
GGACTTTCCGCTGGGGACTTTCCAGGGAGGCGTGGCCTGGGCGGGACTGGGGAGTGGCGAGCCCTCAGAT
CCTGCATATAAGCAGCTGCTTTTTGCCTGTACTGGGTCTCTCTGGTTAGACCAGATCTGAGCCTGGGAGC
TCTCTGGCTAACTAGGGAACCCACTGCTTAAGCCTCAATAAAGCTTGCCTTGAGTGCTTCAAGTAGTGTG
TGCCCGTCTGTTGTGTGACTCTGGTAACTAGAGATCCCTCAGACCCTTTTAGTCAGTGTGGAAAATCTCT
AGCAGTGGCGCCCGAACAGGGACTTGAAAGCGAAAGGGAAACCAGAGGAGCTCTCTCGACGCAGGACTCG
GCTTGCTGAAGCGCGCACGGCAAGAGGCGAGGGGCGGCGACTGGTGAGTACGCCAAAAATTTTGACTAGC
GGAGGCTAGAAGGAGAGAGATGGGTGCGAGAGCGTCAGTATTAAGCGGGGGAGAATTAGATCGCGATGGG
AAAAAATTCGGTTAAGGCCAGGGGGAAAGAAAAAATATAAATTAAAACATATAGTATGGGCAAGCAGGGA
GCTAGAACGATTCGCAGTTAATCCTGGCCTGTTAGAAACATCAGAAGGCTGTAGACAAATACTGGGACAG
CTACAACCATCCCTTCAGACAGGATCAGAAGAACTTAGATCATTATATAATACAGTAGCAACCCTCTATT
GTGTGCATCAAAGGATAGAGATAAAAGACACCAAGGAAGCTTTAGACAAGATAGAGGAAGAGCAAAACAA
AAGTAAGACCACCGCACAGCAAGCGGCCGGCCGCTGATCTTCAGACCTGGAGGAGGAGATATGAGGGACA
ATTGGAGAAGTGAATTATATAAATATAAAGTAGTAAAAATTGAACCATTAGGAGTAGCACCCACCAAGGC
AAAGAGAAGAGTGGTGCAGAGAGAAAAAAGAGCAGTGGGAATAGGAGCTTTGTTCCTTGGGTTCTTGGGA
GCAGCAGGAAGCACTATGGGCGCAGCGTCAATGACGCTGACGGTACAGGCCAGACAATTATTGTCTGGTA
TAGTGCAGCAGCAGAACAATTTGCTGAGGGCTATTGAGGCGCAACAGCATCTGTTGCAACTCACAGTCTG
GGGCATCAAGCAGCTCCAGGCAAGAATCCTGGCTGTGGAAAGATACCTAAAGGATCAACAGCTCCTGGGG
ATTTGGGGTTGCTCTGGAAAACTCATTTGCACCACTGCTGTGCCTTGGAATGCTAGTTGGAGTAATAAAT
CTCTGGAACAGATTTGGAATCACACGACCTGGATGGAGTGGGACAGAGAAATTAACAATTACACAAGCTT
AATACACTCCTTAATTGAAGAATCGCAAAACCAGCAAGAAAAGAATGAACAAGAATTATTGGAATTAGAT
AAATGGGCAAGTTTGTGGAATTGGTTTAACATAACAAATTGGCTGTGGTATATAAAATTATTCATAATGA
TAGTAGGAGGCTTGGTAGGTTTAAGAATAGTTTTTGCTGTACTTTCTATAGTGAATAGAGTTAGGCAGGG
ATATTCACCATTATCGTTTCAGACCCACCTCCCAACCCCGAGGGGACCCGACAGGCCCGAAGGAATAGAA
GAAGAAGGTGGAGAGAGAGACAGAGACAGATCCATTCGATTAGTGAACGGATCTCGACGGTATCGCCTTT
AAAAGAAAAGGGGGGATTGGGGGGTACAGTGCAGGGGAAAGAATAGTAGACATAATAGCAACAGACATAC
AAACTAAAGAATTACAAAAACAAATTACAAAAATTCAAAATTTTCGGGTTTATTACAGGGACAGCAGAGA
TCCAGTTTATCGATAAGCTTGGGAGTTCCGCGTTACATAACTTACGGTAAATGGCCCGCCTGGCTGACCG
CCCAACGACCCCCGCCCATTGACGTCAATAATGACGTATGTTCCCATAGTAACGCCAATAGGGACTTTCC
ATTGACGTCAATGGGTGGAGTATTTACGGTAAACTGCCCACTTGGCAGTACATCAAGTGTATCATATGCC
AAGTACGCCCCCTATTGACGTCAATGACGGTAAATGGCCCGCCTGGCATTATGCCCAGTACATGACCTTA
TGGGACTTTCCTACTTGGCAGTACATCTACGTATTAGTCATCGCTATTACCATGGTGATGCGGTTTTGGC
AGTACATCAATGGGCGTGGATAGCGGTTTGACTCACGGGGATTTCCAAGTCTCCACCCCATTGACGTCAA
TGGGAGTTTGTTTTGGCACCAAAATCAACGGGACTTTCCAAAATGTCGTAACAACTCCGCCCCATTGACG
CAAATGGGCGGTAGGCGTGTACGGTGGGAGGTCTATATAAGCAGAGCTCGTTTAGTGAACCGTCAGATCG
CCTGGAGACGCCATCCACGCTGTTTTGACCTCCATAGAAGACACCGACTCTACTAGAGGATCTATTTCCG
GTGAATTCCTCGAGACTAGATCAACAAGTTTGTACAAAAAAGCAGGCTCCGCGGCCGCCCCCTTCACCAT
GGACTACAAAGACGATGACGATAAAGGCATGAGCAAACGGAAGGCGCCGCAGGAGACTCTCAACGGGGGA
ATCACCGACATGCTCACAGAACTCGCAAACTTTGAGAAGAACGTGAGCCAAGCTATCCACAAGTACAATG
CTTACAGAAAAGCAGCATCTGTTATAGCAAAATACCCACACAAAATAAAGAGTGGAGCTGAAGCTAAGAA
ATTGCCTGGAGTAGGAACAAAAATTGCTGAAAAGATTGATGAGTTTTTAGCAACTGGAAAATTACGTAAA
CTGGAAAAGATTCGGCAGGATGATACGAGTTCATCCATCAATTTCCTGACTCGAGTTAGTGGCATTGGTC
CATCTGCTGCAAGGAAGTTTGTAGATGAAGGAATTAAAACACTAGAAGATCTCAGAAAAAATGAAGATAA
ATTGAACCATCATCAGCGAATTGGGCTGAAATATTTTGGGGACTTTGAAAAAAGAATTCCTCGTGAAGAG
ATGTTACAAATGCAAGATATTGTACTAAATGAAGTTAAAAAAGTGGATTCTGAATACATTGCTACAGTCT
GTGGCAGTTTCAGAAGAGGTGCAGAGTCCAGTGGTGACATGGATGTTCTCCTGACCCATCCCAGCTTCAC
TTCAGAATCAACCAAACAGCCAAAACTGTTACATCAGGTTGTGGAGCAGTTACAAAAGGTTCATTTTATC
ACAGATACCCTGTCAAAGGGTGAGACAAAGTTCATGGGTGTTTGCCAGCTTCCCAGTAAAAATGATGAAA
AAGAATATCCACACAGAAGAATTGATATCAGGTTGATACCCAAAGATCAGTATTACTGTGGTGTTCTCTA
TTTCACTGGGAGTGATATTTTCAATAAGAATATGAGGGCTCATGCCCTAGAAAAGGGTTTCACAATCAAT
GAGTACACCATCCGTCCCTTGGGACGCACTGGAGTTGCAGGAGAACCCCTGCCAGTGGATAGTGAAAAAG
ACATCTTTGATTACATCCAGTGGAAATACCGGGAACCCAAGGACCGGAGCGAATGAAAGGGTGGGCGCGC
CGACCCAGCTTTCTTGTACAAAGTGGTTGATCTAGTTCTAGAGCGGCCGCGGATCCCGCCCCTCTCCCTC
CCCCCCCCCTAACGTTACTGGCCGAAGCCGCTTGGAATAAGGCCGGTGTGCGTTTGTCTATATGTTATTT
TCCACCATATTGCCGTCTTTTGGCAATGTGAGGGCCCGGAAACCTGGCCCTGTCTTCTTGACGAGCATTC
CTAGGGGTCTTTCCCCTCTCGCCAAAGGAATGCAAGGTCTGTTGAATGTCGTGAAGGAAGCAGTTCCTCT
GGAAGCTTCTTGAAGACAAACAACGTCTGTAGCGACCCTTTGCAGGCAGCGGAACCCCCCACCTGGCGAC
AGGTGCCTCTGCGGCCAAAAGCCACGTGTATAAGATACACCTGCAAAGGCGGCACAACCCCAGTGCCACG
TTGTGAGTTGGATAGTTGTGGAAAGAGTCAAATGGCTCTCCTCAAGCGTATTCAACAAGGGGCTGAAGGA
TGCCCAGAAGGTACCCCATTGTATGGGATCTGATCTGGGGCCTCGGTGCACATGCTTTACATGTGTTTAG
TCGAGGTTAAAAAAACGTCTAGGCCCCCCGAACCACGGGGACGTGGTTTTCCTTTGAAAAACACGATGAT
AAGCTTGCCACAACCCACAAGGAGACGACCTTCCATGACCGAGTACAAGCCCACGGTGCGCCTCGCCACC
CGCGACGACGTCCCCCGGGCCGTACGCACCCTCGCCGCCGCGTTCGCCGACTACCCCGCCACGCGCCACA
CCGTCGACCCGGACCGCCACATCGAGCGGGTCACCGAGCTGCAAGAACTCTTCCTCACGCGCGTCGGGCT
CGACATCGGCAAGGTGTGGGTCGCGGACGACGGCGCCGCGGTGGCGGTCTGGACCACGCCGGAGAGCGTC
GAAGCGGGGGCGGTGTTCGCCGAGATCGGCCCGCGCATGGCCGAGTTGAGCGGTTCCCGGCTGGCCGCGC
AGCAACAGATGGAAGGCCTCCTGGCGCCGCACCGGCCCAAGGAGCCCGCGTGGTTCCTGGCCACCGTCGG
CGTCTCGCCCGACCACCAGGGCAAGGGTCTGGGCAGCGCCGTCGTGCTCCCCGGAGTGGAGGCGGCCGAG
CGCGCCGGGGTGCCCGCCTTCCTGGAGACCTCCGCGCCCCGCAACCTCCCCTTCTACGAGCGGCTCGGCT
TCACCGTCACCGCCGACGTCGAGGTGCCCGAAGGACCGCGCACCTGGTGCATGACCCGCAAGCCCGGTGC
CTAGACGCGTCTGGAACAATCAACCTCTGGATTACAAAATTTGTGAAAGATTGACTGGTATTCTTAACTA
TGTTGCTCCTTTTACGCTATGTGGATACGCTGCTTTAATGCCTTTGTATCATGCTATTGCTTCCCGTATG
GCTTTCATTTTCTCCTCCTTGTATAAATCCTGGTTGCTGTCTCTTTATGAGGAGTTGTGGCCCGTTGTCA
GGCAACGTGGCGTGGTGTGCACTGTGTTTGCTGACGCAACCCCCACTGGTTGGGGCATTGCCACCACCTG
TCAGCTCCTTTCCGGGACTTTCGCTTTCCCCCTCCCTATTGCCACGGCGGAACTCATCGCCGCCTGCCTT
GCCCGCTGCTGGACAGGGGCTCGGCTGTTGGGCACTGACAATTCCGTGGTGTTGTCGGGGAAGCTGACGT
CCTTTCCATGGCTGCTCGCCTGTGTTGCCACCTGGATTCTGCGCGGGACGTCCTTCTGCTACGTCCCTTC
GGCCCTCAATCCAGCGGACCTTCCTTCCCGCGGCCTGCTGCCGGCTCTGCGGCCTCTTCCGCGTCTTCGC
CTTCGCCCTCAGACGAGTCGGATCTCCCTTTGGGCCGCCTCCCCGCCTGGAATTAATTCTGCAGTCGAGA
CCTAGAAAAACATGGAGCAATCACAAGTAGCAATACAGCAGCTACCAATGCTGATTGTGCCTGGCTAGAA
GCACAAGAGGAGGAGGAGGTGGGTTTTCCAGTCACACCTCAGGTACCTTTAAGACCAATGACTTACAAGG
CAGCTGTAGATCTTAGCCACTTTTTAAAAGAAAAGAGGGGACTGGAAGGGCTAATTCACTCCCAACGAAG
ACAAGATATCCTTGATCTGTGGATCTACCACACACAAGGCTACTTCCCTGATTAGCAGAACTACACACCA
GGGCCAGGGGTCAGATATCCACTGACCTTTGGATGGTGCTACAAGCTAGTACCAGTTGAGCCAGATAAGG
TAGAAGAGGCCAATAAAGGAGAGAACACCAGCTTGTTACACCCTGTGAGCCTGCATGGGATGGATGACCC
GGAGAGAGAAGTGTTAGAGTGGAGGTTTGACAGCCGCCTAGCATTTCATCACGTGGCCCGAGAGCTGCAT
CCGGAGTACTTCAAGAACTGCTGATATCGAGCTTGCTACAAGGGACTTTCCGCTGGGGACTTTCCAGGGA
GGCGTGGCCTGGGCGGGACTGGGGAGTGGCGAGCCCTCAGATCCTGCATATAAGCAGCTGCTTTTTGCCT
GTACTGGGTCTCTCTGGTTAGACCAGATCTGAGCCTGGGAGCTCTCTGGCTAACTAGGGAACCCACTGCT
TAAGCCTCAATAAAGCTTGCCTTGAGTGCTTCAAGTAGTGTGTGCCCGTCTGTTGTGTGACTCTGGTAAC
TAGAGATCCCTCAGACCCTTTTAGTCAGTGTGGAAAATCTCTAGCAGTAGTAGTTCATGTCATCTTATTA
TTCAGTATTTATAACTTGCAAAGAAATGAATATCAGAGAGTGAGAGGCCTTGACATTGCTAGCGTTTACC
GTCGACCTCTAGCTAGAGCTTGGCGTAATCATGGTCATAGCTGTTTCCTGTGTGAAATTGTTATCCGCTC
ACAATTCCACACAACATACGAGCCGGAAGCATAAAGTGTAAAGCCTGGGGTGCCTAATGAGTGAGCTAAC
TCACATTAATTGCGTTGCGCTCACTGCCCGCTTTCCAGTCGGGAAACCTGTCGTGCCAGCTGCATTAATG
AATCGGCCAACGCGCGGGGAGAGGCGGTTTGCGTATTGGGCGCTCTTCCGCTTCCTCGCTCACTGACTCG
CTGCGCTCGGTCGTTCGGCTGCGGCGAGCGGTATCAGCTCACTCAAAGGCGGTAATACGGTTATCCACAG
AATCAGGGGATAACGCAGGAAAGAACATGTGAGCAAAAGGCCAGCAAAAGGCCAGGAACCGTAAAAAGGC
CGCGTTGCTGGCGTTTTTCCATAGGCTCCGCCCCCCTGACGAGCATCACAAAAATCGACGCTCAAGTCAG
AGGTGGCGAAACCCGACAGGACTATAAAGATACCAGGCGTTTCCCCCTGGAAGCTCCCTCGTGCGCTCTC
CTGTTCCGACCCTGCCGCTTACCGGATACCTGTCCGCCTTTCTCCCTTCGGGAAGCGTGGCGCTTTCTCA
TAGCTCACGCTGTAGGTATCTCAGTTCGGTGTAGGTCGTTCGCTCCAAGCTGGGCTGTGTGCACGAACCC
CCCGTTCAGCCCGACCGCTGCGCCTTATCCGGTAACTATCGTCTTGAGTCCAACCCGGTAAGACACGACT
TATCGCCACTGGCAGCAGCCACTGGTAACAGGATTAGCAGAGCGAGGTATGTAGGCGGTGCTACAGAGTT
CTTGAAGTGGTGGCCTAACTACGGCTACACTAGAAGAACAGTATTTGGTATCTGCGCTCTGCTGAAGCCA
GTTACCTTCGGAAAAAGAGTTGGTAGCTCTTGATCCGGCAAACAAACCACCGCTGGTAGCGGTGGTTTTT
TTGTTTGCAAGCAGCAGATTACGCGCAGAAAAAAAGGATCTCAAGAAGATCCTTTGATCTTTTCTACGGG
GTCTGACGCTCAGTGGAACGAAAACTCACGTTAAGGGATTTTGGTCATGAGATTATCAAAAAGGATCTTC
ACCTAGATCCTTTTAAATTAAAAATGAAGTTTTAAATCAATCTAAAGTATATATGAGTAAACTTGGTCTG
ACAGTTACCAATGCTTAATCAGTGAGGCACCTATCTCAGCGATCTGTCTATTTCGTTCATCCATAGTTGC
CTGACTCCCCGTCGTGTAGATAACTACGATACGGGAGGGCTTACCATCTGGCCCCAGTGCTGCAATGATA
CCGCGAGACCCACGCTCACCGGCTCCAGATTTATCAGCAATAAACCAGCCAGCCGGAAGGGCCGAGCGCA
GAAGTGGTCCTGCAACTTTATCCGCCTCCATCCAGTCTATTAATTGTTGCCGGGAAGCTAGAGTAAGTAG
TTCGCCAGTTAATAGTTTGCGCAACGTTGTTGCCATTGCTACAGGCATCGTGGTGTCACGCTCGTCGTTT
GGTATGGCTTCATTCAGCTCCGGTTCCCAACGATCAAGGCGAGTTACATGATCCCCCATGTTGTGCAAAA
AAGCGGTTAGCTCCTTCGGTCCTCCGATCGTTGTCAGAAGTAAGTTGGCCGCAGTGTTATCACTCATGGT
TATGGCAGCACTGCATAATTCTCTTACTGTCATGCCATCCGTAAGATGCTTTTCTGTGACTGGTGAGTAC
TCAACCAAGTCATTCTGAGAATAGTGTATGCGGCGACCGAGTTGCTCTTGCCCGGCGTCAATACGGGATA
ATACCGCGCCACATAGCAGAACTTTAAAAGTGCTCATCATTGGAAAACGTTCTTCGGGGCGAAAACTCTC
AAGGATCTTACCGCTGTTGAGATCCAGTTCGATGTAACCCACTCGTGCACCCAACTGATCTTCAGCATCT
TTTACTTTCACCAGCGTTTCTGGGTGAGCAAAAACAGGAAGGCAAAATGCCGCAAAAAAGGGAATAAGGG
CGACACGGAAATGTTGAATACTCATACTCTTCCTTTTTCAATATTATTGAAGCATTTATCAGGGTTATTG
TCTCATGAGCGGATACATATTTGAATGTATTTAGAAAAATAAACAAATAGGGGTTCCGCGCACATTTCCC
CGAAAAGTGCCACCTGACGTCGACGGATCGGGAGATCAACTTGTTTATTGCAGCTTATAATGGTTACAAA
TAAAGCAATAGCATCACAAATTTCACAAATAAAGCATTTTTTTCACTGCATTCTAGTTGTGGTTTGTCCA
AACTCATCAATGTATCTTATCATGTCTGGATCAACTGGATAACTCAAGCTAACCAAAATCATCCCAAACT
TCCCACCCCATACCCTATTACCACTGCCAATTACCTGTGGTTTCATTTACTCTAAACCTGTGATTCCTCT
GAATTATTTTCATTTTAAAGAAATTGTATTTGTTAAATATGTACTACAAACTTAGTAGT
Features (pLannotate 1.2.2; 27 found; start..end, strand, type, name):
    377..634     +  LTR            5' LTR (truncated): truncated 5' long terminal repeat (LTR) from HIV-1
    681..806     +  misc_feature   HIV-1 Ψ: packaging signal of human immunodeficiency virus type 1
    790..1128    +  CDS            HIV-1 gag (fragment): gag protein from human immunodeficiency virus 1; gag
   1303..1536    +  misc_feature   RRE: The Rev response element (RRE) of HIV-1 allows for Rev-dependent mRNA export from the nucleus to the cytoplasm.
   1913..2013    +  CDS            Rev (fragment): human immunodeficiency virus 1 (HIV-1) Rev protein; rev; enhances nuclear export of unspliced and incompletely spliced viral mRNAs
   2028..2143    +  misc_feature   cPPT/CTS: central polypurine tract and central termination sequence of HIV-1 (lacking the first T)
   2201..2504    +  enhancer       CMV enhancer: human cytomegalovirus immediate early enhancer
   2505..2708    +  promoter       CMV promoter: human cytomegalovirus (CMV) immediate early promoter
   2824..2848    +  protein_bind   attB1: mutant version of attB; recombination site for the Gateway® BP reaction BP Clonase™
   2871..2895    +  CDS            3xFLAG (fragment): three tandem FLAG® epitope tags
   2899..3903    +  CDS            POLB: DPOLB_HUMAN - Experimental evidence at protein level: Swiss-Prot protein existence level 1. Repair polymerase that plays a key role in base-excision repair. Has 5'-deoxyribose-5-phosphate lyase (dRP lyase) activity that removes the 5' sugar phosphate and also acts as a DNA polymerase that adds one nucleotide to the 3' end of the arising single-nucleotide gap. Conducts 'gap-filling' DNA synthesis in a stepwise distributive fashion rather than in a processive fashion as for other DNA polymerases. From Homo sapiens (Human).
   3923..3947    -  protein_bind   attB2: mutant version of attB; recombination site for the Gateway® BP reaction BP Clonase™
   3952..3970    -  misc_feature   MCS (fragment): pBluescript multiple cloning site
   4090..4552    +  misc_feature   IRES: internal ribosome entry site (IRES) of the encephalomyocarditis virus (EMCV)
   4585..5182    +  CDS            PuroR (fragment): puromycin N-acetyltransferase; pac from Streptomyces alboniger; confers resistance to puromycin
   5198..5786    +  misc_feature   WPRE: woodchuck hepatitis virus posttranscriptional regulatory element
   5803..6321    +  CDS            nef (fragment): NEF_HV1BR - Experimental evidence at protein level: Swiss-Prot protein existence level 1. Extracellular Nef protein targets CD4(+) T-lymphocytes for apoptosis by interacting with CXCR4 surface receptors (PubMed:14990729). From Human immunodeficiency virus type 1 group M subtype B (isolate BRU/LAI) (HIV-1).
   6369..6626    +  LTR            5' LTR (truncated): truncated 5' long terminal repeat (LTR) from HIV-1
   6778..6794    -  protein_bind   lac operator: The lac repressor binds to the lac operator to inhibit transcription in E. coli. This inhibition can be relieved by adding lactose or isopropyl-β-D-thiogalactopyranoside (IPTG). lac repressor encoded by lacI
   6802..6832    -  promoter       lac promoter: promoter for the E. coli lac operon
   6847..6868    -  protein_bind   CAP binding site: CAP binding activates transcription in the presence of cAMP. E. coli catabolite activator protein
   6881..6973    -  CDS            lacI (fragment): lac repressor; lacI; The lac repressor binds to the lac operator to inhibit transcription in E. coli. This inhibition can be relieved by adding lactose or isopropyl-β-D-thiogalactopyranoside (IPTG).
   7156..7744    -  rep_origin     ori: high-copy-number ColE1/pMB1/pBR322/pUC origin of replication
   7915..8775    -  CDS            AmpR: β-lactamase; bla; confers resistance to ampicillin, carbenicillin, and related antibiotics
   8776..8880    -  promoter       AmpR promoter: bla
   8928..9062    +  polyA_signal   SV40 poly(A) signal: SV40 polyadenylation signal
   9229..329     +  CDS            nef (fragment) (across the origin): NEF_HV1BR - Experimental evidence at protein level: Swiss-Prot protein existence level 1. Extracellular Nef protein targets CD4(+) T-lymphocytes for apoptosis by interacting with CXCR4 surface receptors (PubMed:14990729). From Human immunodeficiency virus type 1 group M subtype B (isolate BRU/LAI) (HIV-1).
