[The description below was written by a language model from this plasmid's Addgene catalogue record and pLannotate feature annotations shown in this document.]
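Description:
pLVX-Flag-Polß(V303R)-IRES-puro is an HIV-1-based lentiviral transfer plasmid for mammalian expression of human DNA polymerase beta (POLB) carrying the V303R substitution and an N-terminal Flag tag. It was built by Gateway recombination into the pLVX-GWE-IRES-puro backbone, and the insert is accordingly flanked by attB1 and attB2 sites. In bacteria it replicates from a high-copy ColE1/pUC-type origin and is selected with ampicillin through the β-lactamase gene. The catalogue lists a total size of 9,279 bp, while the sequenced record behind the feature table is 9,229 nt, a small discrepancy the record does not explain.

Between the two HIV-1 LTRs, the plasmid carries the Ψ packaging signal with an adjoining gag fragment, the Rev response element for Rev-dependent nuclear export of the genomic RNA, and the cPPT/CTS, which aids nuclear import and transduction. The annotation tool labels both LTRs as truncated, and nef-derived fragments sit next to each. Packaging functions are not encoded here and would have to be supplied in trans to make virus. The internal expression cassette uses the CMV enhancer and immediate-early promoter to drive a single bicistronic transcript. Flag-Polβ(V303R) is translated first, and an EMCV IRES then directs translation of puromycin N-acetyltransferase, so puromycin resistance is coupled to expression of the transgene. A WPRE downstream enhances transcript stability and expression.

The construct is intended for transfection or lentiviral transduction followed by puromycin selection to obtain cells expressing the tagged mutant polymerase. Polβ is the gap-filling polymerase and dRP lyase of base-excision repair. The associated study concerns the interaction between XRCC1 and Polβ, although the record does not itself state the functional effect of V303R.
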