Addgene plasmid #128659: pLVX-Flag-Polß(V303R)-IRES-puro
Purpose: mammalian expression of Flag-Polß(V303R) protein with puromycin selection
Depositing lab: Robert Sobol. Depositing organization: University of Pittsburgh (University, School of Medicine, and Cancer Institute). Publication: HSP90 regulates DNA repair via the interaction between XRCC1 and DNA polymerase beta. Fang Q, Inanc B, Schamus S, Wang XH, Wei L, Brown AR, Svilar D, Sugrue KF, Goellner EM, Zeng X, Yates NA, Lan L, Vens C, Sobol RW. Nat Commun. 2014 Nov 26;5:5513. doi: 10.1038/ncomms6513. PubMed 25423885.
Backbone
  Vector backbone: pLVX-GWE-IRES-puro
  Backbone size w/o insert (bp): 8247
  Total vector size (bp): 9279
  Vector type: Mammalian Expression, Lentiviral
  Selectable markers: Puromycin
Growth in bacteria
  Bacterial resistance: Ampicillin, 100 μg/mL
  Growth temperature: 37°C
  Growth strain: NEB Stable
  Copy number: Unknown
Gene/Insert
  Gene/Insert name: PolB (alt name: DNA polymerase beta)
  Species: H. sapiens (human)
  Insert size (bp): 1038
  Mutation: V303R
  GenBank ID: NM_002690
  Entrez Gene: POLB
  Promoter: CMV
  Tag / fusion protein: Flag (N terminal on insert)
  Cloning method: Gateway Cloning
  Sequencing primers: 5′ M13 forward for pENTR vector; 3′ M13 reverse for pENTR vector
Terms and licenses: Academic/Nonprofit Terms; Industry Terms: Not Available to Industry
How to cite: pLVX-Flag-Polß(V303R)-IRES-puro was a gift from Robert Sobol (Addgene plasmid # 128659 ; http://n2t.net/addgene:128659 ; RRID:Addgene_128659)
